Addgene plasmid #101103: pVEGFR1_TEV(C)_TCS(Q'G)_NLS-HA-dCas9(C)-VP64_T2A_MCP-P65-HSF1
Purpose: Encodes dCas9(C)-VP64 with SAM components fused to VEGFR1
Depositing lab: Tudor Fulga. Depositing organization: University of Oxford. Publication: Engineering Synthetic Signaling Pathways with Programmable dCas9-Based Chimeric Receptors. Baeumler TA, Ahmed AA, Fulga TA. Cell Rep. 2017 Sep 12;20(11):2639-2653. doi: 10.1016/j.celrep.2017.08.044. PubMed 28903044.
Backbone
  Vector backbone: pTMt_TCS(Q’G)_NLS-HA-dCas9(C)-VP64_T2A_MCP-P65-HSF1
  Modifications to backbone: A sequence containing the VEGFR1 (FLT1) leader peptide, extracellular domain and transmembrane domain were PCR amplified from plasmid pDONR223-FLT1 (gift from William Hahn & David Root, Addgene plasmid #23912) and used to replace the TMt in pTMt_TCS(Q’G)_NLS-HA-dCas9(C)-VP64_T2A_MCP-P65-HSF1. In addition, the C-terminal TEV fragment was amplified from full length TEV protease as previously described (Wehr et al., 2006) and cloned between the VEGFR1 transmembrane domain and the TEV cleavage site.
  Vector type: Mammalian Expression, CRISPR, Synthetic Biology
Growth in bacteria
  Bacterial resistance: Ampicillin, 100 μg/mL
  Growth temperature: 37°C
  Growth strain: DH5alpha
  Copy number: High Copy
Gene/Insert
  Gene/Insert name: VEGFR1-dCas9(C)
  Tag / fusion protein: HA
Resource information
  A portion of this plasmid was derived from a plasmid made by: pDONR223-FLT1 (gift from William Hahn & David Root, Addgene plasmid #23912); pTMt_TCS(Q’G)_NLS-HA-dCas9(C)-VP64_T2A_MCP-P65-HSF1.
Terms and licenses: Academic/Nonprofit Terms; Industry Terms: Not Available to Industry
How to cite: pVEGFR1_TEV(C)_TCS(Q'G)_NLS-HA-dCas9(C)-VP64_T2A_MCP-P65-HSF1 was a gift from Tudor Fulga (Addgene plasmid # 101103 ; http://n2t.net/addgene:101103 ; RRID:Addgene_101103)
