[The description below was written by a language model from this plasmid's Addgene catalogue record and pLannotate feature annotations shown in this document.]
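Description:
pVEGFR1_TEV(C)_TCS(Q'G)_NLS-HA-dCas9(C)-VP64_T2A_MCP-P65-HSF1 is a 10.9 kb mammalian expression plasmid from a synthetic-biology toolkit of dCas9-based chimeric receptors. It is maintained in E. coli at high copy through a ColE1/pUC-type origin with ampicillin selection (AmpR/bla), and it also carries an f1 origin. A single AAV2 inverted terminal repeat is annotated downstream of the expression cassette. It looks like a remnant of an AAV-derived backbone, and the record does not describe the plasmid as a packaging-competent AAV vector.

Expression is driven by a CMV enhancer, chicken β-actin promoter and hybrid CBA/MVM intron, and is terminated by a bGH polyadenylation signal. The open reading frame begins with the leader peptide, extracellular domain and transmembrane domain of human VEGFR1 (FLT1), which replaced the TMt membrane-tethering module of the parent plasmid. This is followed by the C-terminal fragment of TEV protease, a TEV cleavage site (the Q'G variant), a nuclear localisation signal, an HA tag, and the C-terminal half of catalytically inactive S. pyogenes dCas9 fused to VP64. According to the construct name, a T2A peptide then separates a second product, MS2 coat protein fused to the p65 and HSF1 activation domains, which is the SAM co-activator recruited through MS2 hairpins in a guide RNA. VP64, the NLS and T2A appear in the name but were not picked up as separate features in the annotation.

The architecture suggests that the dCas9(C)-VP64 effector is held at the membrane until split TEV activity is reconstituted, presumably with a partner receptor carrying the complementary TEV fragment. Cleavage would then release it for nuclear import, where it could assemble with a dCas9 N-terminal half to activate target genes. Those partner constructs are not part of this record.
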