Features (pLannotate 1.2.2; 20 found; start..end, strand, type, name):
     12..297     +  enhancer       CMV enhancer: human cytomegalovirus immediate early enhancer; contains an 18-bp deletion relative to the standard CMV enhancer
    299..576     +  promoter       chicken β-actin promoter: No description available
    577..804     +  intron         hybrid intron: hybrid between chicken β-actin (CBA) and minute virus of mice (MMV) introns (Gray et al., 2011)
    822..3161    +  CDS            FLT1 (fragment): VGFR1_HUMAN - Also known as FLT, FRT, VEGFR1. Experimental evidence at protein level: Swiss-Prot protein existence level 1. [Isoform 7]: Has a truncated kinase domain; it increases phosphorylation of SRC at 'Tyr-418' by unknown means and promotes tumor cell invasion. From Homo sapiens (Human).
   3186..3539    +  CDS            TEV protease (fragment): tobacco etch virus protease (Kapust et al., 2001)
   3567..3586    +  CDS            TEV site (fragment): tobacco etch virus (TEV) protease recognition and cleavage site
   3627..3653    +  CDS            HA: HA (human influenza hemagglutinin) epitope tag
   3681..6179    +  CDS            dCas9(C): C-terminal portion of catalytically inactive Streptococcus pyogenes dCas9 carrying the N863A mutation (Zetsche et al., 2015)
   6465..6854    +  CDS            CAPSD_BPMS2: Experimental evidence at protein level: Swiss-Prot protein existence level 1. Acts as a translational repressor of viral replicase synthesis late in infection. This latter function is the result of capsid protein interaction with an RNA hairpin which contains the replicase ribosome-binding site. From Escherichia phage MS2 (Bacteriophage MS2).
   6945..7487    +  CDS            Rela (fragment): TF65_MOUSE - Also known as Nfkb3. Experimental evidence at protein level: Swiss-Prot protein existence level 1. NF-kappa-B is a pleiotropic transcription factor present in almost all cell types and is the endpoint of a series of signal transduction events that are initiated by a vast array of stimuli related to many biological processes such as inflammation, immunity, differentiation, cell growth, tumorigenesis and apoptosis. NF-kappa-B is a homo- or heterodimeric complex formed by the Rel-like domain- containing proteins RELA/p65, RELB, NFKB1/p105, NFKB1/p50, REL and NFKB2/p52. The heterodime
   7512..7883    +  CDS            HSF1: C-terminal activation domain from the human heat shock transcription factor HSF1
   7917..8028    +  polyA_signal   bGH poly(A) signal: bovine growth hormone polyadenylation signal
   8133..8273    +  repeat_region  AAV2 ITR: inverted terminal repeat of adeno-associated virus serotype 2 inverted
   8278..8329    -  misc_feature   bom (fragment): basis of mobility region from pBR322
   8348..8803    +  rep_origin     f1 ori (sequence partly withheld): f1 bacteriophage origin of replication; arrow indicates direction of (+) strand synthesis
   8804..8853    -  misc_feature   bom (fragment): basis of mobility region from pBR322
   8955..8990    -  CDS            rop (fragment): Rop protein, which maintains plasmids at low copy number; rop
   9085..9189    +  promoter       AmpR promoter: bla
   9190..10050   +  CDS            AmpR: β-lactamase; bla; confers resistance to ampicillin, carbenicillin, and related antibiotics
  10221..10809   +  rep_origin     ori: high-copy-number ColE1/pMB1/pBR322/pUC origin of replication
>Addgene plasmid #101103 | pVEGFR1_TEV(C)_TCS(Q'G)_NLS-HA-dCas9(C)-VP64_T2A_MCP-P65-HSF1 | depositor full sequence | sequence record 194171 | pVEGFR1_TEV(C)_TCS(Q'G)_NLS-HA-dCas9(C)-VP64_T2A_MCP-P65-HSF1 sequence 10869 bps
CTAGAGGTACCCGTTACATAACTTACGGTAAATGGCCCGCCTGGCTGACCGCCCAACGACCCCCGCCCAT
TGACGTCAATAGTAACGCCAATAGGGACTTTCCATTGACGTCAATGGGTGGAGTATTTACGGTAAACTGC
CCACTTGGCAGTACATCAAGTGTATCATATGCCAAGTACGCCCCCTATTGACGTCAATGACGGTAAATGG
CCCGCCTGGCATTGTGCCCAGTACATGACCTTATGGGACTTTCCTACTTGGCAGTACATCTACGTATTAG
TCATCGCTATTACCATGGTCGAGGTGAGCCCCACGTTCTGCTTCACTCTCCCCATCTCCCCCCCCTCCCC
ACCCCCAATTTTGTATTTATTTATTTTTTAATTATTTTGTGCAGCGATGGGGGCGGGGGGGGGGGGGGGG
CGCGCGCCAGGCGGGGCGGGGCGGGGCGAGGGGCGGGGCGGGGCGAGGCGGAGAGGTGCGGCGGCAGCCA
ATCAGAGCGGCGCGCTCCGAAAGTTTCCTTTTATGGCGAGGCGGCGGCGGCGGCGGCCCTATAAAAAGCG
AAGCGCGCGGCGGGCGGGAGTCGCTGCGCGCTGCCTTCGCCCCGTGCCCCGCTCCGCCGCCGCCTCGCGC
CGCCCGCCCCGGCTCTGACTGACCGCGTTACTCCCACAGGTGAGCGGGCGGGACGGCCCTTCTCCTCCGG
GCTGTAATTAGCTGAGCAAGAGGTAAGGGTTTAAGGGATGGTTGGTTGGTGGGGTATTAATGTTTAATTA
CCTGGAGCACCTGCCTGAAATCACTTTTTTTCAGGTTGGACCGGTGCCACCATGGTCAGCTACTGGGACA
CCGGGGTCCTGCTGTGCGCGCTGCTCAGCTGTCTGCTTCTCACAGGATCTAGTTCAGGTTCAAAATTAAA
AGATCCTGAACTGAGTTTAAAAGGCACCCAGCACATCATGCAAGCAGGCCAGACACTGCATCTCCAATGC
AGGGGGGAAGCAGCCCATAAATGGTCTTTGCCTGAAATGGTGAGTAAGGAAAGCGAAAGGCTGAGCATAA
CTAAATCTGCCTGTGGAAGAAATGGCAAACAATTCTGCAGTACTTTAACCTTGAACACAGCTCAAGCAAA
CCACACTGGCTTCTACAGCTGCAAATATCTAGCTGTACCTACTTCAAAGAAGAAGGAAACAGAATCTGCA
ATCTATATATTTATTAGTGATACAGGTAGACCTTTCGTAGAGATGTACAGTGAAATCCCCGAAATTATAC
ACATGACTGAAGGAAGGGAGCTCGTCATTCCCTGCCGGGTTACGTCACCTAACATCACTGTTACTTTAAA
AAAGTTTCCACTTGACACTTTGATCCCTGATGGAAAACGCATAATCTGGGACAGTAGAAAGGGCTTCATC
ATATCAAATGCAACGTACAAAGAAATAGGGCTTCTGACCTGTGAAGCAACAGTCAATGGGCATTTGTATA
AGACAAACTATCTCACACATCGACAAACCAATACAATCATAGATGTCCAAATAAGCACACCACGCCCAGT
CAAATTACTTAGAGGCCATACTCTTGTTCTCAATTGTACTGCTACCACTCCCTTGAACACGAGAGTTCAA
ATGACCTGGAGTTACCCTGATGAAAAAAATAAGAGAGCTTCCGTAAGGCGACGAATTGACCAAAGCAATT
CCCATGCCAACATATTCTACAGTGTTCTTACTATTGACAAAATGCAGAACAAAGACAAAGGACTTTATAC
TTGTCGTGTAAGGAGTGGACCATCATTCAAATCTGTTAACACCTCAGTGCATATATATGATAAAGCATTC
ATCACTGTGAAACATCGAAAACAGCAGGTGCTTGAAACCGTAGCTGGCAAGCGGTCTTACCGGCTCTCTA
TGAAAGTGAAGGCATTTCCCTCGCCGGAAGTTGTATGGTTAAAAGATGGGTTACCTGCGACTGAGAAATC
TGCTCGCTATTTGACTCGTGGCTACTCGTTAATTATCAAGGACGTAACTGAAGAGGATGCAGGGAATTAT
ACAATCTTGCTGAGCATAAAACAGTCAAATGTGTTTAAAAACCTCACTGCCACTCTAATTGTCAATGTGA
AACCCCAGATTTACGAAAAGGCTGTGTCATCGTTTCCAGACCCGGCTCTCTACCCACTGGGCAGCAGACA
AATCCTGACTTGTACCGCATATGGTATCCCTCAACCTACAATCAAGTGGTTCTGGCACCCCTGTAACCAT
AATCATTCCGAAGCAAGGTGTGACTTTTGTTCCAATAATGAAGAGTCCTTTATCCTGGATGCTGACAGCA
ACATGGGAAACAGAATTGAGAGCATCACTCAGCGCATGGCAATAATAGAAGGAAAGAATAAGATGGCTAG
CACCTTGGTTGTGGCTGACTCTAGAATTTCTGGAATCTACATTTGCATAGCTTCCAATAAAGTTGGGACT
GTGGGAAGAAACATAAGCTTTTATATCACAGATGTGCCAAATGGGTTTCATGTTAACTTGGAAAAAATGC
CGACGGAAGGAGAGGACCTGAAACTGTCTTGCACAGTTAACAAGTTCTTATACAGAGACGTTACTTGGAT
TTTACTGCGGACAGTTAATAACAGAACAATGCACTACAGTATTAGCAAGCAAAAAATGGCCATCACTAAG
GAGCACTCCATCACTCTTAATCTTACCATCATGAATGTTTCCCTGCAAGATTCAGGCACCTATGCCTGCA
GAGCCAGGAATGTATACACAGGGGAAGAAATCCTCCAGAAGAAAGAAATTACAATCAGAGATCAGGAAGC
ACCATACCTCCTGCGAAACCTCAGTGATCACACAGTGGCCATCAGCAGTTCCACCACTTTAGACTGTCAT
GCTAATGGTGTCCCCGAGCCTCAGATCACTTGGTTTAAAAACAACCACAAAATACAACAAGAGCCTGGAA
TTATTTTAGGACCAGGAAGCAGCACGCTGTTTATTGAAAGAGTCACAGAAGAGGATGAAGGTGTCTATCA
CTGCAAAGCCACCAACCAGAAGGGCTCTGTGGAAAGTTCAGCATACCTCACTGTTCAAGGAACCTCGGAC
AAGCCTAATCTGGAGCTGATCACTCTAACATGCACCTGTGTGGCTGCGACTCTCTTCTGGCTCCTATTAA
CCCTCTTTATCGGCGGTGGCTCGGGTGGTGGCTCGAAGAGCATGTCTAGCATGGTGTCAGACACTAGTTG
CACATTCCCTTCATCTGATGGCATATTCTGGAAGCATTGGATTCAAACCAAGGATGGGCAGTGTGGCAGT
CCATTAGTATCAACTAGAGATGGGTTCATTGTTGGTATACACTCAGCATCGAATTTCACCAACACAAACA
ATTATTTCACAAGCGTGCCGAAAAACTTCATGGAATTGTTGACAAATCAGGAGGCGCAGCAGTGGGTTAG
TGGTTGGCGATTAAATGCTGACTCAGTATTGTGGGGGGGCCATAAAGTTTTCATGGTGAAACCTGAAGAG
CCTTTTCAGCCAGTTAAGGAAGCGACTCAACTCATGAATCGTCGTCGCCGTCCCGGCGGTGGCTCGGAAA
ACCTGTATTTTCAGGGGCCCAAGAAGAAGAGGAAGGTGGGGGGAGGCAGCACTAGTTACCCATACGACGT
ACCAGATTACGCTGGAGGTTCTGGATCCGGCGGTGGCTCGAAGCCCGCCTTCCTGAGCGGCGAGCAGAAA
AAGGCCATCGTGGACCTGCTGTTCAAGACCAACCGGAAAGTGACCGTGAAGCAGCTGAAAGAGGACTACT
TCAAGAAAATCGAGTGCTTCGACTCCGTGGAAATCTCCGGCGTGGAAGATCGGTTCAACGCCTCCCTGGG
CACATACCACGATCTGCTGAAAATTATCAAGGACAAGGACTTCCTGGACAATGAGGAAAACGAGGACATT
CTGGAAGATATCGTGCTGACCCTGACACTGTTTGAGGACAGAGAGATGATCGAGGAACGGCTGAAAACCT
ATGCCCACCTGTTCGACGACAAAGTGATGAAGCAGCTGAAGCGGCGGAGATACACCGGCTGGGGCAGGCT
GAGCCGGAAGCTGATCAACGGCATCCGGGACAAGCAGTCCGGCAAGACAATCCTGGATTTCCTGAAGTCC
GACGGCTTCGCCAACAGAAACTTCATGCAGCTGATCCACGACGACAGCCTGACCTTTAAAGAGGACATCC
AGAAAGCCCAGGTGTCCGGCCAGGGCGATAGCCTGCACGAGCACATTGCCAATCTGGCCGGCAGCCCCGC
CATTAAGAAGGGCATCCTGCAGACAGTGAAGGTGGTGGACGAGCTCGTGAAAGTGATGGGCCGGCACAAG
CCCGAGAACATCGTGATCGAAATGGCCAGAGAGAACCAGACCACCCAGAAGGGACAGAAGAACAGCCGCG
AGAGAATGAAGCGGATCGAAGAGGGCATCAAAGAGCTGGGCAGCCAGATCCTGAAAGAACACCCCGTGGA
AAACACCCAGCTGCAGAACGAGAAGCTGTACCTGTACTACCTGCAGAATGGGCGGGATATGTACGTGGAC
CAGGAACTGGACATCAACCGGCTGTCCGACTACGATGTGGACCATATCGTGCCTCAGAGCTTTCTGAAGG
ACGACTCCATCGACAACAAGGTGCTGACCAGAAGCGACAAGGCCCGGGGCAAGAGCGACAACGTGCCCTC
CGAAGAGGTCGTGAAGAAGATGAAGAACTACTGGCGGCAGCTGCTGAACGCCAAGCTGATTACCCAGAGA
AAGTTCGACAATCTGACCAAGGCCGAGAGAGGCGGCCTGAGCGAACTGGATAAGGCCGGCTTCATCAAGA
GACAGCTGGTGGAAACCCGGCAGATCACAAAGCACGTGGCACAGATCCTGGACTCCCGGATGAACACTAA
GTACGACGAGAATGACAAGCTGATCCGGGAAGTGAAAGTGATCACCCTGAAGTCCAAGCTGGTGTCCGAT
TTCCGGAAGGATTTCCAGTTTTACAAAGTGCGCGAGATCAACAACTACCACCACGCCCACGACGCCTACC
TGAACGCCGTCGTGGGAACCGCCCTGATCAAAAAGTACCCTAAGCTGGAAAGCGAGTTCGTGTACGGCGA
CTACAAGGTGTACGACGTGCGGAAGATGATCGCCAAGAGCGAGCAGGAAATCGGCAAGGCTACCGCCAAG
TACTTCTTCTACAGCAACATCATGAACTTTTTCAAGACCGAGATTACCCTGGCCAACGGCGAGATCCGGA
AGCGGCCTCTGATCGAGACAAACGGCGAAACCGGGGAGATCGTGTGGGATAAGGGCCGGGATTTTGCCAC
CGTGCGGAAAGTGCTGAGCATGCCCCAAGTGAATATCGTGAAAAAGACCGAGGTGCAGACAGGCGGCTTC
AGCAAAGAGTCTATCCTGCCCAAGAGGAACAGCGATAAGCTGATCGCCAGAAAGAAGGACTGGGACCCTA
AGAAGTACGGCGGCTTCGACAGCCCCACCGTGGCCTATTCTGTGCTGGTGGTGGCCAAAGTGGAAAAGGG
CAAGTCCAAGAAACTGAAGAGTGTGAAAGAGCTGCTGGGGATCACCATCATGGAAAGAAGCAGCTTCGAG
AAGAATCCCATCGACTTTCTGGAAGCCAAGGGCTACAAAGAAGTGAAAAAGGACCTGATCATCAAGCTGC
CTAAGTACTCCCTGTTCGAGCTGGAAAACGGCCGGAAGAGAATGCTGGCCTCTGCCGGCGAACTGCAGAA
GGGAAACGAACTGGCCCTGCCCTCCAAATATGTGAACTTCCTGTACCTGGCCAGCCACTATGAGAAGCTG
AAGGGCTCCCCCGAGGATAATGAGCAGAAACAGCTGTTTGTGGAACAGCACAAGCACTACCTGGACGAGA
TCATCGAGCAGATCAGCGAGTTCTCCAAGAGAGTGATCCTGGCCGACGCTAATCTGGACAAAGTGCTGTC
CGCCTACAACAAGCACCGGGATAAGCCCATCAGAGAGCAGGCCGAGAATATCATCCACCTGTTTACCCTG
ACCAATCTGGGAGCCCCTGCCGCCTTCAAGTACTTTGACACCACCATCGACCGGAAGAGGTACACCAGCA
CCAAAGAGGTGCTGGACGCCACCCTGATCCACCAGAGCATCACCGGCCTGTACGAGACACGGATCGACCT
GTCTCAGCTGGGAGGCGACAGCCCCAAGAAGAAGAGAAAGGTGGAGGCCAGCGGACGGGCTGACGCATTG
GACGATTTTGATCTGGATATGCTGGGAAGTGACGCCCTCGATGATTTTGACCTTGACATGCTTGGTTCGG
ATGCCCTTGATGACTTTGACCTCGACATGCTCGGCAGTGACGCCCTTGATGATTTCGACCTGGACATGCT
GATTAACGGTACCGCTAGCGGCAGTGGAGAGGGCAGAGGAAGTCTGCTAACATGCGGTGACGTCGAGGAG
AATCCTGGCCCAGTGAGCAAGCTTATGGCTTCAAACTTTACTCAGTTCGTGCTCGTGGACAATGGTGGGA
CAGGGGATGTGACAGTGGCTCCTTCTAATTTCGCTAATGGGGTGGCAGAGTGGATCAGCTCCAACTCACG
GAGCCAGGCCTACAAGGTGACATGCAGCGTCAGGCAGTCTAGTGCCCAGAAGAGAAAGTATACCATCAAG
GTGGAGGTCCCCAAAGTGGCTACCCAGACAGTGGGCGGAGTCGAACTGCCTGTCGCCGCTTGGAGGTCCT
ACCTGAACATGGAGCTCACTATCCCAATTTTCGCTACCAATTCTGACTGTGAACTCATCGTGAAGGCAAT
GCAGGGGCTCCTCAAAGACGGTAATCCTATCCCTTCCGCCATCGCCGCTAACTCAGGTATCTACAGCGCT
GGAGGAGGTGGAAGCGGAGGAGGAGGAAGCGGAGGAGGAGGTAGCGGACCTAAGAAAAAGAGGAAGGTGG
CGGCCGCTGGATCCCCTTCAGGGCAGATCAGCAACCAGGCCCTGGCTCTGGCCCCTAGCTCCGCTCCAGT
GCTGGCCCAGACTATGGTGCCCTCTAGTGCTATGGTGCCTCTGGCCCAGCCACCTGCTCCAGCCCCTGTG
CTGACCCCAGGACCACCCCAGTCACTGAGCGCTCCAGTGCCCAAGTCTACACAGGCCGGCGAGGGGACTC
TGAGTGAAGCTCTGCTGCACCTGCAGTTCGACGCTGATGAGGACCTGGGAGCTCTGCTGGGGAACAGCAC
CGATCCCGGAGTGTTCACAGATCTGGCCTCCGTGGACAACTCTGAGTTTCAGCAGCTGCTGAATCAGGGC
GTGTCCATGTCTCATAGTACAGCCGAACCAATGCTGATGGAGTACCCCGAAGCCATTACCCGGCTGGTGA
CCGGCAGCCAGCGGCCCCCCGACCCCGCTCCAACTCCCCTGGGAACCAGCGGCCTGCCTAATGGGCTGTC
CGGAGATGAAGACTTCTCAAGCATCGCTGATATGGACTTTAGTGCCCTGCTGTCACAGATTTCCTCTAGT
GGGCAGGGAGGAGGTGGAAGCGGCTTCAGCGTGGACACCAGTGCCCTGCTGGACCTGTTCAGCCCCTCGG
TGACCGTGCCCGACATGAGCCTGCCTGACCTTGACAGCAGCCTGGCCAGTATCCAAGAGCTCCTGTCTCC
CCAGGAGCCCCCCAGGCCTCCCGAGGCAGAGAACAGCAGCCCGGATTCAGGGAAGCAGCTGGTGCACTAC
ACAGCGCAGCCGCTGTTCCTGCTGGACCCCGGCTCCGTGGACACCGGGAGCAACGACCTGCCGGTGCTGT
TTGAGCTGGGAGAGGGCTCCTACTTCTCCGAAGGGGACGGCTTCGCCGAGGACCCCACCATCTCCCTGCT
GACAGGCTCGGAGCCTCCCAAAGCCAAGGACCCCACTGTCTCCTAAGAATTCCTAGAGCTCGCTGATCAG
CCTCGACTGTGCCTTCTAGTTGCCAGCCATCTGTTGTTTGCCCCTCCCCCGTGCCTTCCTTGACCCTGGA
AGGTGCCACTCCCACTGTCCTTTCCTAATAAAATGAGGAAATTGCATCGCATTGTCTGAGTAGGTGTCAT
TCTATTCTGGGGGGTGGGGTGGGGCAGGACAGCAAGGGGGAGGATTGGGAAGAGAATAGCAGGCATGCTG
GGGAGCGGCCGCAGGAACCCCTAGTGATGGAGTTGGCCACTCCCTCTCTGCGCGCTCGCTCGCTCACTGA
GGCCGGGCGACCAAAGGTCGCCCGACGCCCGGGCTTTGCCCGGGCGGCCTCAGTGAGCGAGCGAGCGCGC
AGCTGCCTGCAGGGGCGCCTGATGCGGTATTTTCTCCTTACGCATCTGTGCGGTATTTCACACCGCATA
[95 nt withheld, positions 8330-8424]
T
[46 nt withheld, positions 8426-8471]
C
[141 nt withheld, positions 8473-8613]
CCTTTGACGTTGGAGTCCACGTTCTTT
[37 nt withheld, positions 8641-8677]
ACTCTATCTCGGGCTATTCTTTTGATTTATAAGGGATTTTGCCGATTTCGGTCTATTGGTTAAAAAATGA
GCTGATTTAACAAAAATTTAACGCGAATTTTAACAAAATATTAACGTTTACAATTTTATGGTGCACTCTC
AGTACAATCTGCTCTGATGCCGCATAGTTAAGCCAGCCCCGACACCCGCCAACACCCGCTGACGCGCCCT
GACGGGCTTGTCTGCTCCCGGCATCCGCTTACAGACAAGCTGTGACCGTCTCCGGGAGCTGCATGTGTCA
GAGGTTTTCACCGTCATCACCGAAACGCGCGAGACGAAAGGGCCTCGTGATACGCCTATTTTTATAGGTT
AATGTCATGATAATAATGGTTTCTTAGACGTCAGGTGGCACTTTTCGGGGAAATGTGCGCGGAACCCCTA
TTTGTTTATTTTTCTAAATACATTCAAATATGTATCCGCTCATGAGACAATAACCCTGATAAATGCTTCA
ATAATATTGAAAAAGGAAGAGTATGAGTATTCAACATTTCCGTGTCGCCCTTATTCCCTTTTTTGCGGCA
TTTTGCCTTCCTGTTTTTGCTCACCCAGAAACGCTGGTGAAAGTAAAAGATGCTGAAGATCAGTTGGGTG
CACGAGTGGGTTACATCGAACTGGATCTCAACAGCGGTAAGATCCTTGAGAGTTTTCGCCCCGAAGAACG
TTTTCCAATGATGAGCACTTTTAAAGTTCTGCTATGTGGCGCGGTATTATCCCGTATTGACGCCGGGCAA
GAGCAACTCGGTCGCCGCATACACTATTCTCAGAATGACTTGGTTGAGTACTCACCAGTCACAGAAAAGC
ATCTTACGGATGGCATGACAGTAAGAGAATTATGCAGTGCTGCCATAACCATGAGTGATAACACTGCGGC
CAACTTACTTCTGACAACGATCGGAGGACCGAAGGAGCTAACCGCTTTTTTGCACAACATGGGGGATCAT
GTAACTCGCCTTGATCGTTGGGAACCGGAGCTGAATGAAGCCATACCAAACGACGAGCGTGACACCACGA
TGCCTGTAGCAATGGCAACAACGTTGCGCAAACTATTAACTGGCGAACTACTTACTCTAGCTTCCCGGCA
ACAATTAATAGACTGGATGGAGGCGGATAAAGTTGCAGGACCACTTCTGCGCTCGGCCCTTCCGGCTGGC
TGGTTTATTGCTGATAAATCTGGAGCCGGTGAGCGTGGAAGCCGCGGTATCATTGCAGCACTGGGGCCAG
ATGGTAAGCCCTCCCGTATCGTAGTTATCTACACGACGGGGAGTCAGGCAACTATGGATGAACGAAATAG
ACAGATCGCTGAGATAGGTGCCTCACTGATTAAGCATTGGTAACTGTCAGACCAAGTTTACTCATATATA
CTTTAGATTGATTTAAAACTTCATTTTTAATTTAAAAGGATCTAGGTGAAGATCCTTTTTGATAATCTCA
TGACCAAAATCCCTTAACGTGAGTTTTCGTTCCACTGAGCGTCAGACCCCGTAGAAAAGATCAAAGGATC
TTCTTGAGATCCTTTTTTTCTGCGCGTAATCTGCTGCTTGCAAACAAAAAAACCACCGCTACCAGCGGTG
GTTTGTTTGCCGGATCAAGAGCTACCAACTCTTTTTCCGAAGGTAACTGGCTTCAGCAGAGCGCAGATAC
CAAATACTGTTCTTCTAGTGTAGCCGTAGTTAGGCCACCACTTCAAGAACTCTGTAGCACCGCCTACATA
CCTCGCTCTGCTAATCCTGTTACCAGTGGCTGCTGCCAGTGGCGATAAGTCGTGTCTTACCGGGTTGGAC
TCAAGACGATAGTTACCGGATAAGGCGCAGCGGTCGGGCTGAACGGGGGGTTCGTGCACACAGCCCAGCT
TGGAGCGAACGACCTACACCGAACTGAGATACCTACAGCGTGAGCTATGAGAAAGCGCCACGCTTCCCGA
AGGGAGAAAGGCGGACAGGTATCCGGTAAGCGGCAGGGTCGGAACAGGAGAGCGCACGAGGGAGCTTCCA
GGGGGAAACGCCTGGTATCTTTATAGTCCTGTCGGGTTTCGCCACCTCTGACTTGAGCGTCGATTTTTGT
GATGCTCGTCAGGGGGGCGGAGCCTATGGAAAAACGCCAGCAACGCGGCCTTTTTACGGTTCCTGGCCTT
TTGCTGGCCTTTTGCTCACATG
