>Addgene plasmid #101103 | pVEGFR1_TEV(C)_TCS(Q'G)_NLS-HA-dCas9(C)-VP64_T2A_MCP-P65-HSF1 | depositor partial sequence | sequence record 190678 | CBh promoter forward TTAAGGGATGGTTGGTTGGTGG
ACTTTTTTTCAGGTTGGACCGGTGCCACCATGGTCAGCTACTGGGACACCGGGGTCCTGCTGTGCGCGCT
GCTCAGCTGTCTGCTTCTCACAGGATCTAGTTCAGGTTCAAAATTAAAAGATCCTGAACTGAGTTTAAAA
GGCACCCAGCACATCATGCAAGCAGGCCAGACACTGCATCTCCAATGCAGGGGGGAAGCAGCCCATAAAT
GGTCTTTGCCTGAAATGGTGAGTAAGGAAAGCGAAAGGCTGAGCATAACTAAATCTGCCTGTGGAAGAAA
TGGCAAACAATTCTGCAGTACTTTAACCTTGAACACAGCTCAAGCAAACCACACTGGCTTCTACAGCTGC
AAATATCTAGCTGTACCTACTTCAAAGAAGAAGGAAACAGAATCTGCAATCTATATATTTATTAGTGATA
CAGGTAGACCTTTCGTAGAGATGTACAGTGAAATCCCCGAAATTATACACATGACTGAAGGAAGGGAGCT
CGTCATTCCCTGCCGGGTTACGTCACCTAACATCACTGTTACTTTAAAAAAGTTTCCACTTGACACTTTG
ATCCCTGATGGAAAACGCATAATCTGGGACAGTAGAAAGGGCTTCATCATATCAAATGCAACGTACAAAG
AAATAGGGCTTCTGACCTGTGAAGCAACAGTCAATGGGCATTTGTATAAGACAAACTATCTCACACATCG
ACAAACCAATACAATCATAGATGTCCAAATAAGCACACCACGCCCAGTCAAATTACTTAGAGGCCATACT
C
