>Addgene plasmid #101103 | pVEGFR1_TEV(C)_TCS(Q'G)_NLS-HA-dCas9(C)-VP64_T2A_MCP-P65-HSF1 | depositor partial sequence | sequence record 190679 | Upstream of dCas9(C) TTGAACAGCAGGTCCACGATG
CTCTTTATCGGCGGTGGCTCGGGTGGTGGCTCGAAGAGCATGTCTAGCATGGTGTCAGACACTAGTTGCA
CATTCCCTTCATCTGATGGCATATTCTGGAAGCATTGGATTCAAACCAAGGATGGGCAGTGTGGCAGTCC
ATTAGTATCAACTAGAGATGGGTTCATTGTTGGTATACACTCAGCATCGAATTTCACCAACACAAACAAT
TATTTCACAAGCGTGCCGAAAAACTTCATGGAATTGTTGACAAATCAGGAGGCGCAGCAGTGGGTTAGTG
GTTGGCGATTAAATGCTGACTCAGTATTGTGGGGGGGCCATAAAGTTTTCATGGTGAAACCTGAAGAGCC
TTTTCAGCCAGTTAAGGAAGCGACTCAACTCATGAATCGTCGTCGCCGTCCCGGCGGTGGCTCGGAAAAC
CTGTATTTTCAGGGGCCCAAGAAGAAGAGGAAGGTGGGGGGAGGCAGCACTAGTTACCCATACGACGTAC
CAGATTACGCTGGAGGTTCTGGATCCGGCGGTGGCTCGAAGCCCGCCT
