>Addgene plasmid #101103 | pVEGFR1_TEV(C)_TCS(Q'G)_NLS-HA-dCas9(C)-VP64_T2A_MCP-P65-HSF1 | addgene partial sequence | sequence record 194170 | Addgene Partial NGS Result
GAAAGTTTCCTTTTATGGCGAGGCGGCGGCGGCGGCGGCCCTATAAAAAGCGAAGCGCGCGGCGGGCGGG
AGTCGCTGCGCGCTGCCTTCGCCCCGTGCCCCGCTCCGCCGCCGCCTCGCGCCGCCCGCCCCGGCTCTGA
CTGACCGCGTTACTCCCACAGGTGAGCGGGCGGGACGGCCCTTCTCCTCCGGGCTGTAATTAGCTGAGCA
AGAGGTAAGGGTTTAAGGGATGGTTGGTTGGTGGGGTATTAATGTTTAATTACCTGGAGCACCTGCCTGA
AATCACTTTTTTTCAGGTTGGACCGGTGCCACCATGGTCAGCTACTGGGACACCGGGGTCCTGCTGTGCG
CGCTGCTCAGCTGTCTGCTTCTCACAGGATCTAGTTCAGGTTCAAAATTAAAAGATCCTGAACTGAGTTT
AAAAGGCACCCAGCACATCATGCAAGCAGGCCAGACACTGCATCTCCAATGCAGGGGGGAAGCAGCCCAT
AAATGGTCTTTGCCTGAAATGGTGAGTAAGGAAAGCGAAAGGCTGAGCATAACTAAATCTGCCTGTGGAA
GAAATGGCAAACAATTCTGCAGTACTTTAACCTTGAACACAGCTCAAGCAAACCACACTGGCTTCTACAG
CTGCAAATATCTAGCTGTACCTACTTCAAAGAAGAAGGAAACAGAATCTGCAATCTATATATTTATTAGT
GATACAGGTAGACCTTTCGTAGAGATGTACAGTGAAATCCCCGAAATTATACACATGACTGAAGGAAGGG
AGCTCGTCATTCCCTGCCGGGTTACGTCACCTAACATCACTGTTACTTTAAAAAAGTTTCCACTTGACAC
TTTGATCCCTGATGGAAAACGCATAATCTGGGACAGTAGAAAGGGCTTCATCATATCAAATGCAACGTAC
AAAGAAATAGGGCTTCTGACCTGTGAAGCAACAGTCAATGGGCATTTGTATAAGACAAACTATCTCACAC
ATCGACAAACCAATACAATCATAGATGTCCAAATAAGCACACCACGCCCAGTCAAATTACTTAGAGGCCA
TACTCTTGTTCTCAATTGTACTGCTACCACTCCCTTGAACACGAGAGTTCAAATGACCTGGAGTTACCCT
GATGAAAAAAATAAGAGAGCTTCCGTAAGGCGACGAATTGACCAAAGCAATTCCCATGCCAACATATTCT
ACAGTGTTCTTACTATTGACAAAATGCAGAACAAAGACAAAGGACTTTATACTTGTCGTGTAAGGAGTGG
ACCATCATTCAAATCTGTTAACACCTCAGTGCATATATATGATAAAGCATTCATCACTGTGAAACATCGA
AAACAGCAGGTGCTTGAAACCGTAGCTGGCAAGCGGTCTTACCGGCTCTCTATGAAAGTGAAGGCATTTC
CCTCGCCGGAAGTTGTATGGTTAAAAGATGGGTTACCTGCGACTGAGAAATCTGCTCGCTATTTGACTCG
TGGCTACTCGTTAATTATCAAGGACGTAACTGAAGAGGATGCAGGGAATTATACAATCTTGCTGAGCATA
AAACAGTCAAATGTGTTTAAAAACCTCACTGCCACTCTAATTGTCAATGTGAAACCCCAGATTTACGAAA
AGGCTGTGTCATCGTTTCCAGACCCGGCTCTCTACCCACTGGGCAGCAGACAAATCCTGACTTGTACCGC
ATATGGTATCCCTCAACCTACAATCAAGTGGTTCTGGCACCCCTGTAACCATAATCATTCCGAAGCAAGG
TGTGACTTTTGTTCCAATAATGAAGAGTCCTTTATCCTGGATGCTGACAGCAACATGGGAAACAGAATTG
AGAGCATCACTCAGCGCATGGCAATAATAGAAGGAAAGAATAAGATGGCTAGCACCTTGGTTGTGGCTGA
CTCTAGAATTTCTGGAATCTACATTTGCATAGCTTCCAATAAAGTTGGGACTGTGGGAAGAAACATAAGC
TTTTATATCACAGATGTGCCAAATGGGTTTCATGTTAACTTGGAAAAAATGCCGACGGAAGGAGAGGACC
TGAAACTGTCTTGCACAGTTAACAAGTTCTTATACAGAGACGTTACTTGGATTTTACTGCGGACAGTTAA
TAACAGAACAATGCACTACAGTATTAGCAAGCAAAAAATGGCCATCACTAAGGAGCACTCCATCACTCTT
AATCTTACCATCATGAATGTTTCCCTGCAAGATTCAGGCACCTATGCCTGCAGAGCCAGGAATGTATACA
CAGGGGAAGAAATCCTCCAGAAGAAAGAAATTACAATCAGAGATCAGGAAGCACCATACCTCCTGCGAAA
CCTCAGTGATCACACAGTGGCCATCAGCAGTTCCACCACTTTAGACTGTCATGCTAATGGTGTCCCCGAG
CCTCAGATCACTTGGTTTAAAAACAACCACAAAATACAACAAGAGCCTGGAATTATTTTAGGACCAGGAA
GCAGCACGCTGTTTATTGAAAGAGTCACAGAAGAGGATGAAGGTGTCTATCACTGCAAAGCCACCAACCA
GAAGGGCTCTGTGGAAAGTTCAGCATACCTCACTGTTCAAGGAACCTCGGACAAGCCTAATCTGGAGCTG
ATCACTCTAACATGCACCTGTGTGGCTGCGACTCTCTTCTGGCTCCTATTAACCCTCTTTATCGGCGGTG
GCTCGGGTGGTGGCTCGAAGAGCATGTCTAGCATGGTGTCAGACACTAGTTGCACATTCCCTTCATCTGA
TGGCATATTCTGGAAGCATTGGATTCAAACCAAGGATGGGCAGTGTGGCAGTCCATTAGTATCAACTAGA
GATGGGTTCATTGTTGGTATACACTCAGCATCGAATTTCACCAACACAAACAATTATTTCACAAGCGTGC
CGAAAAACTTCATGGAATTGTTGACAAATCAGGAGGCGCAGCAGTGGGTTAGTGGTTGGCGATTAAATGC
TGACTCAGTATTGTGGGGGGGCCATAAAGTTTTCATGGTGAAACCTGAAGAGCCTTTTCAGCCAGTTAAG
GAAGCGACTCAACTCATGAATCGTCGTCGCCGTCCCGGCGGTGGCTCGGAAAACCTGTATTTTCAGGGGC
CCAAGAAGAAGAGGAAGGTGGGGGGAGGCAGCACTAGTTACCCATACGACGTACCAGATTACGCTGGAGG
TTCTGGATCCGGCGGTGGCTCGAAGCCCGCCTTCCTGAGCGGCGAGCAGAAAAAGGCCATCGTGGACCTG
CTGTTCAAGACCAACCGGAAAGTGACCGTGAAGCAGCTGAAAGAGGACTACTTCAAGAAAATCGAGTGCT
TCGACTCCGTGGAAATCTCCGGCGTGGAAGATCGGTTCAACGCCTCCCTGGGCACATACCACGATCTGCT
GAAAATTATCAAGGACAAGGACTTCCTGGACAATGAGGAAAACGAGGACATTCTGGAAGATATCGTGCTG
ACCCTGACACTGTTTGAGGACAGAGAGATGATCGAGGAACGGCTGAAAACCTATGCCCACCTGTTCGACG
ACAAAGTGATGAAGCAGCTGAAGCGGCGGAGATACACCGGCTGGGGCAGGCTGAGCCGGAAGCTGATCAA
CGGCATCCGGGACAAGCAGTCCGGCAAGACAATCCTGGATTTCCTGAAGTCCGACGGCTTCGCCAACAGA
AACTTCATGCAGCTGATCCACGACGACAGCCTGACCTTTAAAGAGGACATCCAGAAAGCCCAGGTGTCCG
GCCAGGGCGATAGCCTGCACGAGCACATTGCCAATCTGGCCGGCAGCCCCGCCATTAAGAAGGGCATCCT
GCAGACAGTGAAGGTGGTGGACGAGCTCGTGAAAGTGATGGGCCGGCACAAGCCCGAGAACATCGTGATC
GAAATGGCCAGAGAGAACCAGACCACCCAGAAGGGACAGAAGAACAGCCGCGAGAGAATGAAGCGGATCG
AAGAGGGCATCAAAGAGCTGGGCAGCCAGATCCTGAAAGAACACCCCGTGGAAAACACCCAGCTGCAGAA
CGAGAAGCTGTACCTGTACTACCTGCAGAATGGGCGGGATATGTACGTGGACCAGGAACTGGACATCAAC
CGGCTGTCCGACTACGATGTGGACCATATCGTGCCTCAGAGCTTTCTGAAGGACGACTCCATCGACAACA
AGGTGCTGACCAGAAGCGACAAGGCCCGGGGCAAGAGCGACAACGTGCCCTCCGAAGAGGTCGTGAAGAA
GATGAAGAACTACTGGCGGCAGCTGCTGAACGCCAAGCTGATTACCCAGAGAAAGTTCGACAATCTGACC
AAGGCCGAGAGAGGCGGCCTGAGCGAACTGGATAAGGCCGGCTTCATCAAGAGACAGCTGGTGGAAACCC
GGCAGATCACAAAGCACGTGGCACAGATCCTGGACTCCCGGATGAACACTAAGTACGACGAGAATGACAA
GCTGATCCGGGAAGTGAAAGTGATCACCCTGAAGTCCAAGCTGGTGTCCGATTTCCGGAAGGATTTCCAG
TTTTACAAAGTGCGCGAGATCAACAACTACCACCACGCCCACGACGCCTACCTGAACGCCGTCGTGGGAA
CCGCCCTGATCAAAAAGTACCCTAAGCTGGAAAGCGAGTTCGTGTACGGCGACTACAAGGTGTACGACGT
GCGGAAGATGATCGCCAAGAGCGAGCAGGAAATCGGCAAGGCTACCGCCAAGTACTTCTTCTACAGCAAC
ATCATGAACTTTTTCAAGACCGAGATTACCCTGGCCAACGGCGAGATCCGGAAGCGGCCTCTGATCGAGA
CAAACGGCGAAACCGGGGAGATCGTGTGGGATAAGGGCCGGGATTTTGCCACCGTGCGGAAAGTGCTGAG
CATGCCCCAAGTGAATATCGTGAAAAAGACCGAGGTGCAGACAGGCGGCTTCAGCAAAGAGTCTATCCTG
CCCAAGAGGAACAGCGATAAGCTGATCGCCAGAAAGAAGGACTGGGACCCTAAGAAGTACGGCGGCTTCG
ACAGCCCCACCGTGGCCTATTCTGTGCTGGTGGTGGCCAAAGTGGAAAAGGGCAAGTCCAAGAAACTGAA
GAGTGTGAAAGAGCTGCTGGGGATCACCATCATGGAAAGAAGCAGCTTCGAGAAGAATCCCATCGACTTT
CTGGAAGCCAAGGGCTACAAAGAAGTGAAAAAGGACCTGATCATCAAGCTGCCTAAGTACTCCCTGTTCG
AGCTGGAAAACGGCCGGAAGAGAATGCTGGCCTCTGCCGGCGAACTGCAGAAGGGAAACGAACTGGCCCT
GCCCTCCAAATATGTGAACTTCCTGTACCTGGCCAGCCACTATGAGAAGCTGAAGGGCTCCCCCGAGGAT
AATGAGCAGAAACAGCTGTTTGTGGAACAGCACAAGCACTACCTGGACGAGATCATCGAGCAGATCAGCG
AGTTCTCCAAGAGAGTGATCCTGGCCGACGCTAATCTGGACAAAGTGCTGTCCGCCTACAACAAGCACCG
GGATAAGCCCATCAGAGAGCAGGCCGAGAATATCATCCACCTGTTTACCCTGACCAATCTGGGAGCCCCT
GCCGCCTTCAAGTACTTTGACACCACCATCGACCGGAAGAGGTACACCAGCACCAAAGAGGTGCTGGACG
CCACCCTGATCCACCAGAGCATCACCGGCCTGTACGAGACACGGATCGACCTGTCTCAGCTGGGAGGCGA
CAGCCCCAAGAAGAAGAGAAAGGTGGAGGCCAGCGGACGGGCTGACGCATTGGACGATTTTGATCTGGAT
ATGCTGGGAAGTGACGCCCTCGATGATTTTGACCTTGACATGCTTGGTTCGGATGCCCTTGATGACTTTG
ACCTCGACATGCTCGGCAGTGACGCCCTTGATGATTTCGACCTGGACATGCTGATTAACGGTACCGCTAG
CGGCAGTGGAGAGGGCAGAGGAAGTCTGCTAACATGCGGTGACGTCGAGGAGAATCCTGGCCCAGTGAGC
AAGCTTATGGCTTCAAACTTTACTCAGTTCGTGCTCGTGGACAATGGTGGGACAGGGGATGTGACAGTGG
CTCCTTCTAATTTCGCTAATGGGGTGGCAGAGTGGATCAGCTCCAACTCACGGAGCCAGGCCTACAAGGT
GACATGCAGCGTCAGGCAGTCTAGTGCCCAGAAGAGAAAGTATACCATCAAGGTGGAGGTCCCCAAAGTG
GCTACCCAGACAGTGGGCGGAGTCGAACTGCCTGTCGCCGCTTGGAGGTCCTACCTGAACATGGAGCTCA
CTATCCCAATTTTCGCTACCAATTCTGACTGTGAACTCATCGTGAAGGCAATGCAGGGGCTCCTCAAAGA
CGGTAATCCTATCCCTTCCGCCATCGCCGCTAACTCAGGTATCTACAGCGCTGGAGGAGGTGGAAGCGGA
GGAGGAGGAAGCGGAGGAGGAGGTAGCGGACCTAAGAAAAAGAGGAAGGTGGCGGCCGCTGGATCCCCTT
CAGGGCAGATCAGCAACCAGGCCCTGGCTCTGGCCCCTAGCTCCGCTCCAGTGCTGGCCCAGACTATGGT
GCCCTCTAGTGCTATGGTGCCTCTGGCCCAGCCACCTGCTCCAGCCCCTGTGCTGACCCCAGGACCACCC
CAGTCACTGAGCGCTCCAGTGCCCAAGTCTACACAGGCCGGCGAGGGGACTCTGAGTGAAGCTCTGCTGC
ACCTGCAGTTCGACGCTGATGAGGACCTGGGAGCTCTGCTGGGGAACAGCACCGATCCCGGAGTGTTCAC
AGATCTGGCCTCCGTGGACAACTCTGAGTTTCAGCAGCTGCTGAATCAGGGCGTGTCCATGTCTCATAGT
ACAGCCGAACCAATGCTGATGGAGTACCCCGAAGCCATTACCCGGCTGGTGACCGGCAGCCAGCGGCCCC
CCGACCCCGCTCCAACTCCCCTGGGAACCAGCGGCCTGCCTAATGGGCTGTCCGGAGATGAAGACTTCTC
AAGCATCGCTGATATGGACTTTAGTGCCCTGCTGTCACAGATTTCCTCTAGTGGGCAGGGAGGAGGTGGA
AGCGGCTTCAGCGTGGACACCAGTGCCCTGCTGGACCTGTTCAGCCCCTCGGTGACCGTGCCCGACATGA
GCCTGCCTGACCTTGACAGCAGCCTGGCCAGTATCCAAGAGCTCCTGTCTCCCCAGGAGCCCCCCAGGCC
TCCCGAGGCAGAGAACAGCAGCCCGGATTCAGGGAAGCAGCTGGTGCACTACACAGCGCAGCCGCTGTTC
CTGCTGGACCCCGGCTCCGTGGACACCGGGAGCAACGACCTGCCGGTGCTGTTTGAGCTGGGAGAGGGCT
CCTACTTCTCCGAAGGGGACGGCTTCGCCGAGGACCCCACCATCTCCCTGCTGACAGGCTCGGAGCCTCC
CAAAGCCAAGGACCCCACTGTCTCCTAAGAATTCCTAGAGCTCGCTGATCAGCCTCGACTGTGCCTTCTA
GTTGCCAGCCATCTGTTGTTTGCCCCTCCCCCGTGCCTTCCTTGACCCTGGAAGGTGCCACTCCCACTGT
CCTTTCCTAATAAAATGAGGAAATTGCATCGCATTGTCTGAGTAGGTGTCATTCTATTCTGGGGGGTGGG
GTGGGGCAGGACAGCAAGGGGGAGGATTGGGAAGAGAATAGCAGGCATGCTGGGGAGCGGCCGCAGGAAC
CCCTAGTGATGGAGTTGGCCACTCCCTCTCTGCGCGCTCGCTCGCTCACTGAGGCCGGGCGACCAAAGGT
CGCCCGACGCCCGGGCTTTGCCCGGGCGGCCTCAGTGAGCGAGCGAGCGCGCAGCTGCCTGCAGGGGCGC
CTGATGCGGTATTTTCTCCTTACGCATCTGTGCGGTATTTCACACCGCATA
[95 nt withheld, positions 7822-7916]
T
[46 nt withheld, positions 7918-7963]
C
[141 nt withheld, positions 7965-8105]
CCTTTGACGTTGGAGTCCACGTTCTTT
[37 nt withheld, positions 8133-8169]
ACTCTATCTCGGGCTATTCTTTTGATTTATAAGGGATTTTGCCGATTTCGGTCTATTGGTTAAAAAATGA
GCTGATTTAACAAAAATTTAACGCGAATTTTAACAAAATATTAACGTTTACAATTTTATGGTGCACTCTC
AGTACAATCTGCTCTGATGCCGCATAGTTAAGCCAGCCCCGACACCCGCCAACACCCGCTGACGCGCCCT
GACGGGCTTGTCTGCTCCCGGCATCCGCTTACAGACAAGCTGTGACCGTCTCCGGGAGCTGCATGTGTCA
GAGGTTTTCACCGTCATCACCGAAACGCGCGAGACGAAAGGGCCTCGTGATACGCCTATTTTTATAGGTT
AATGTCATGATAATAATGGTTTCTTAGACGTCAGGTGGCACTTTTCGGGGAAATGTGCGCGGAACCCCTA
TTTGTTTATTTTTCTAAATACATTCAAATATGTATCCGCTCATGAGACAATAACCCTGATAAATGCTTCA
ATAATATTGAAAAAGGAAGAGTATGAGTATTCAACATTTCCGTGTCGCCCTTATTCCCTTTTTTGCGGCA
TTTTGCCTTCCTGTTTTTGCTCACCCAGAAACGCTGGTGAAAGTAAAAGATGCTGAAGATCAGTTGGGTG
CACGAGTGGGTTACATCGAACTGGATCTCAACAGCGGTAAGATCCTTGAGAGTTTTCGCCCCGAAGAACG
TTTTCCAATGATGAGCACTTTTAAAGTTCTGCTATGTGGCGCGGTATTATCCCGTATTGACGCCGGGCAA
GAGCAACTCGGTCGCCGCATACACTATTCTCAGAATGACTTGGTTGAGTACTCACCAGTCACAGAAAAGC
ATCTTACGGATGGCATGACAGTAAGAGAATTATGCAGTGCTGCCATAACCATGAGTGATAACACTGCGGC
CAACTTACTTCTGACAACGATCGGAGGACCGAAGGAGCTAACCGCTTTTTTGCACAACATGGGGGATCAT
GTAACTCGCCTTGATCGTTGGGAACCGGAGCTGAATGAAGCCATACCAAACGACGAGCGTGACACCACGA
TGCCTGTAGCAATGGCAACAACGTTGCGCAAACTATTAACTGGCGAACTACTTACTCTAGCTTCCCGGCA
ACAATTAATAGACTGGATGGAGGCGGATAAAGTTGCAGGACCACTTCTGCGCTCGGCCCTTCCGGCTGGC
TGGTTTATTGCTGATAAATCTGGAGCCGGTGAGCGTGGAAGCCGCGGTATCATTGCAGCACTGGGGCCAG
ATGGTAAGCCCTCCCGTATCGTAGTTATCTACACGACGGGGAGTCAGGCAACTATGGATGAACGAAATAG
ACAGATCGCTGAGATAGGTGCCTCACTGATTAAGCATTGGTAACTGTCAGACCAAGTTTACTCATATATA
CTTTAGATTGATTTAAAACTTCATTTTTAATTTAAAAGGATCTAGGTGAAGATCCTTTTTGATAATCTCA
TGACCAAAATCCCTTAACGTGAGTTTTCGTTCCACTGAGCGTCAGACCCCGTAGAAAAGATCAAAGGATC
TTCTTGAGATCCTTTTTTTCTGCGCGTAATCTGCTGCTTGCAAACAAAAAAACCACCGCTACCAGCGGTG
GTTTGTTTGCCGGATCAAGAGCTACCAACTCTTTTTCCGAAGGTAACTGGCTTCAGCAGAGCGCAGATAC
CAAATACTGTTCTTCTAGTGTAGCCGTAGTTAGGCCACCACTTCAAGAACTCTGTAGCACCGCCTACATA
CCTCGCTCTGCTAATCCTGTTACCAGTGGCTGCTGCCAGTGGCGATAAGTCGTGTCTTACCGGGTTGGAC
TCAAGACGATAGTTACCGGATAAGGCGCAGCGGTCGGGCTGAACGGGGGGTTCGTGCACACAGCCCAGCT
TGGAGCGAACGACCTACACCGAACTGAGATACCTACAGCGTGAGCTATGAGAAAGCGCCACGCTTCCCGA
AGGGAGAAAGGCGGACAGGTATCCGGTAAGCGGCAGGGTCGGAACAGGAGAGCGCACGAGGGAGCTTCCA
GGGGGAAACGCCTGGTATCTTTATAGTCCTGTCGGGTTTCGCCACCTCTGACTTGAGCGTCGATTTTTGT
GATGCTCGTCAGGGGGGCGGAGCCTATGGAAAAACGCCAGCAACGCGGCCTTTTTACGGTTCCTGGCCTT
TTGCTGGCCTTTTGCTCACATGCTAGAGGTACCCGTTACATAACTTACGGTAAATGGCCCGCCTGGCTGA
CCGCCCAACGACCCCCGCCCATTGACGTCAATAGTAACGCCAATAGGGACTTTCCATTGACGTCAATGGG
TGGAGTATTTACGGTAAACTGCCCACTTGGCAGTACATCAAGTGTATCATATGCCAAGTACGCCCCCTAT
TGACGTCAATGACGGTAAATGGCCCGCCTGGCATTGTGCCCAGTACATGACCTTATGGGACTTTCCTACT
TGGCAGTACATCTACGTATTAGTCATCGCTATTACCATGGTCGAGGTGAGCCCCACGTTCTGCTTCACTC
TCCCCATCTCCCCCCCCTCCCCACCCCCAATTTTGTATTTATTTATTTTTTAATTATTTTGTGCAGCGAT
GGGGGCGGGGGGGGGGG
